Addgene plasmid #11190: pMSCV mouse Hic-5
Depositing lab: Bruce Spiegelman. Depositing organization: Dana-Farber Cancer Institute. Publication: Hic-5 regulates an epithelial program mediated by PPARgamma. Drori S, Girnun GD, Tou L, Szwaya JD, Mueller E, Xia K, Kia X, Shivdasani RA, Spiegelman BM. Genes Dev. 2005 Feb 1. 19(3):362-75. 10.1101/gad.1240705 PubMed 15687259.
Backbone
  Vector backbone: pMSCV
  Backbone manufacturer: Clontech
  Backbone size w/o insert (bp): 6300
  Vector type: Mammalian Expression, Retroviral
  Selectable markers: Puromycin
Growth in bacteria
  Bacterial resistance: Ampicillin, 100 μg/mL
  Growth temperature: 37°C
  Growth strain: DH5alpha
  Copy number: High Copy
Gene/Insert
  Gene/Insert name: Hic-5
  Species: M. musculus (mouse)
  Entrez Gene: Tgfb1i1 (a.k.a. ARA55, Hic5, TSC-5, hic-5)
  Cloning method: Restriction Enzyme
  Sequencing primers: 5′ MSCV
Terms and licenses: Academic/Nonprofit Terms; Industry Terms: Not Available to Industry
How to cite: pMSCV mouse Hic-5 was a gift from Bruce Spiegelman (Addgene plasmid # 11190 ; http://n2t.net/addgene:11190 ; RRID:Addgene_11190)
