[The description below was written by a language model from this plasmid's Addgene catalogue record.]
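Description:
pMSCV mouse Hic-5 is a retroviral mammalian expression plasmid built on the commercial pMSCV (murine stem cell virus) backbone, which is about 6.3 kb without the insert. It is maintained in E. coli as a high-copy plasmid under ampicillin selection. It also carries a puromycin marker, so transduced or transfected mammalian cells can be selected. No feature table accompanies the record, so individual elements are not itemised. In MSCV-type vectors generally, the insert lies between the viral long terminal repeats, downstream of a packaging signal. The 5′ LTR drives transcription of the insert. Because the viral structural genes are absent, infectious but replication-defective particles form only when the plasmid is introduced into a packaging cell line. The record does not say which promoter drives the puromycin cassette.

The payload is the mouse Hic-5 coding sequence, the product of the Tgfb1i1 gene (also known as ARA55 or TSC-5), inserted by restriction enzyme cloning. The record lists no epitope tags, fusion partners, mutations or insert size, and it does not name the restriction sites used. The insert can be sequenced from the 5′ side with a standard MSCV primer.

The construct is suited to stable ectopic expression of mouse Hic-5 by retroviral transduction followed by puromycin selection. The associated publication describes Hic-5 as a regulator of an epithelial program mediated by PPARgamma. This suggests the plasmid was used to test how enforced Hic-5 expression affects PPARgamma-dependent gene expression and differentiation.
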