>Addgene plasmid #11190 | pMSCV mouse Hic-5 | addgene partial sequence | sequence record 18037 | 11190 with pLXSN5'
CTCCTTCTCTGGCGCCGGAATTAGATCTCTCGAGGTTAACGAATTCGCCCTTAGATGCCCTGCTCTCTGA
CCTGGAGACCACCACTTCACACATGTCACGGTTAGGGGCTCCAAAAGAGCGCCCACCAGAGACACTCACA
CCTCCCCCACCCTATGGCCACCAGCCACAGACAGGGTCTGGAGAATCTTCAGGAACCACTGGGGACAAGG
ATCATCTATACAGCACAGTATGCAAGCCTCGGTCCCCAAAGCCTGTGGCCCCTGTGGCTCCTCCATTCTC
CTCTTCCAGTGGTGTGTTGGGCAATGGCCTCTGTGAGCTAGACCGTTTGCTTCAGGAACTTAATGCCACC
CAGTTCAACATTACAGATGAAATCATGTCTCAGTTCCCATCTAGTAAAATGGCTGAAGGGGAAGAGAAGG
AGGACCAATCTGAAGACAAGAGCTCACCCACTGTCCCTCCCAGCCCATTCCCTGCCCCCTCAAAGCCTTC
AGCCACCTCCGCCACTCAGGAACTGGATAGACTGATGGCCTCGCTCTCTGACTTCCGTGTTCAGAACCAT
CTTCCAGCCTCAGGGCCACCTCAGCCTCCAGCAGCGAGCCCCACCCGTGAAGGATGCCCATCTCCACCAG
GACAGACTAGCAAAGGCAGTCTGGACACCATGCTGGGCCTGCTGCAGTCTGACCTCAGCCGTC
